>Addgene plasmid #8721 | pKT0101 | depositor full sequence | sequence record 6734 | Author sequence
CGCGCCACTTCTAAATAAGCGAATTTCTTATGATTTATGATTTTTATTATTAAATAAGTTATAAAAAAAA
TAAGTGTATACAAATTTTAAAGTGACTCTTAGGTTTTAAAACGAAAATTCTTATTCTTGAGTAACTCTTT
CCTGTAGGTCAGGTTGCTTTCTCAGGTATAGTATGAGGTCGCTCTTATTGACCACACCTCTACCGGCAGA
TCCGCTAGGGATAACAGGGTAATATAGATCTGTTTAGCTTGCCTCGTCCCCGCCGGGTCACCCGGCCAGC
GACATGGAGGCCCAGAATACCCTCCTTGACAGTCTTGACGTGCGCAGCTCAGGGGCATGATGTGACTGTC
GCCCGTACATTTAGCCCATACATCCCCATGTATAATCATTTGCATCCATACATTTTGATGGCCGCACGGC
GCGAAGCAAAAATTACGGCTCCTCGCTGCAGACCTGCGAGCAGGGAAACGCTCCCCTCACAGACGCGTTG
AATTGTCCCCACGCCGCGCCCCTGTAGAGAAATATAAAAGGTTAGGATTTGCCACTGAGGTTCTTCTTTC
ATATACTTCCTTTTAAAATCTTGCTAGGATACAGTTCTCACATCACATCCGAACATAAACAACCATGGGT
AGGAGGGCTTTTGTAGAAAGAAATACGAACGAAACGAAAATCAGCGTTGCCATCGCTTTGGACAAAGCTC
CCTTACCTGAAGAGTCGAATTTTATTGATGAACTTATAACTTCCAAGCATGCAAACCAAAAGGGAGAACA
AGTAATCCAAGTAGACACGGGAATTGGATTCTTGGATCACATGTATCATGCACTGGCTAAACATGCAGGC
TGGAGCTTACGACTTTACTCAAGAGGTGATTTAATCATCGATGATCATCACACTGCAGAAGATACTGCTA
TTGCACTTGGTATTGCATTCAAGCAGGCTATGGGTAACTTTGCCGGCGTTAAAAGATTTGGACATGCTTA
TTGTCCACTTGACGAAGCTCTTTCTAGAAGCGTAGTTGACTTGTCGGGACGGCCCTATGCTGTTATCGAT
TTGGGATTAAAGCGTGAAAAGGTTGGGGAATTGTCCTGTGAAATGATCCCTCACTTACTATATTCCTTTT
CGGTAGCAGCTGGAATTACTTTGCATGTTACCTGCTTATATGGTAGTAATGACCATCATCGTGCTGAAAG
CGCTTTTAAATCTCTGGCTGTTGCCATGCGCGCGGCTACTAGTCTTACTGGAAGTTCTGAAGTCCCAAGC
ACGAAGGGAGTGTTGTAAAGAGTACTGACAATAAAAAGATTCTTGTTTTCAAGAACTTGTCATTTGTATA
GTTTTTTTATATTGTAGTTGTTCTATTTTAATCAAATGTTAGCGTGATTTATATTTTTTTTCGCCTCGAC
ATCATCTGCCCAGATGCGAAGTTAAGTGCGCAGAAAGTAATATCATGCGTCAATCGTATGTGAATGCTGG
TCGCTATACTGCTGTCGATTCGATACTAACGCCGCCATCCAGTTTAAACGAGCTCGAATTCATCGATGAT
ATCAGATCCACTAGTGGCCTATGCGGCCGCGGATCTGCCGGTCTCCCTATAGTGAGTCGTATTAATTTCG
ATAAGCCAGGTTAACCTGCATTAATGAATCGGCCAACGCGCGGGGAGAGGCGGTTTGCGTATTGGGCGCT
CTTCCGCTTCCTCGCTCACTGACTCGCTGCGCTCGGTCGTTCGGCTGCGGCGAGCGGTATCAGCTCACTC
AAAGGCGGTAATACGGTTATCCACAGAATCAGGGGATAACGCAGGAAAGAACATGTGAGCAAAAGGCCAG
CAAAAGGCCAGGAACCGTAAAAAGGCCGCGTTGCTGGCGTTTTTCCATAGGCTCCGCCCCCCTGACGAGC
ATCACAAAAATCGACGCTCAAGTCAGAGGTGGCGAAACCCGACAGGACTATAAAGATACCAGGCGTTTCC
CCCTGGAAGCTCCCTCGTGCGCTCTCCTGTTCCGACCCTGCCGCTTACCGGATACCTGTCCGCCTTTCTC
CCTTCGGGAAGCGTGGCGCTTTCTCAATGCTCACGCTGTAGGTATCTCAGTTCGGTGTAGGTCGTTCGCT
CCAAGCTGGGCTGTGTGCACGAACCCCCCGTTCAGCCCGACCGCTGCGCCTTATCCGGTAACTATCGTCT
TGAGTCCAACCCGGTAAGACACGACTTATCGCCACTGGCAGCAGCCACTGGTAACAGGATTAGCAGAGCG
AGGTATGTAGGCGGTGCTACAGAGTTCTTGAAGTGGTGGCCTAACTACGGCTACACTAGAAGGACAGTAT
TTGGTATCTGCGCTCTGCTGAAGCCAGTTACCTTCGGAAAAAGAGTTGGTAGCTCTTGATCCGGCAAACA
AACCACCGCTGGTAGCGGTGGTTTTTTTGTTTGCAAGCAGCAGATTACGCGCAGAAAAAAAGGATCTCAA
GAAGATCCTTTGATCTTTTCTACGGGGTCTGACGCTCAGTGGAACGAAAACTCACGTTAAGGGATTTTGG
TCATGAGATTATCAAAAAGGATCTTCACCTAGATCCTTTTAAATTAAAAATGAAGTTTTAAATCAATCTA
AAGTATATATGAGTAAACTTGGTCTGACAGTTACCAATGCTTAATCAGTGAGGCACCTATCTCAGCGATC
TGTCTATTTCGTTCATCCATAGTTGCCTGACTCCCCGTCGTGTAGATAACTACGATACGGGAGGGCTTAC
CATCTGGCCCCAGTGCTGCAATGATACCGCGAGACCCACGCTCACCGGCTCCAGATTTATCAGCAATAAA
CCAGCCAGCCGGAAGGGCCGAGCGCAGAAGTGGTCCTGCAACTTTATCCGCCTCCATCCAGTCTATTAAT
TGTTGCCGGGAAGCTAGAGTAAGTAGTTCGCCAGTTAATAGTTTGCGCAACGTTGTTGCCATTGCTACAG
GCATCGTGGTGTCACGCTCGTCGTTTGGTATGGCTTCATTCAGCTCCGGTTCCCAACGATCAAGGCGAGT
TACATGATCCCCCATGTTGTGCAAAAAAGCGGTTAGCTCCTTCGGTCCTCCGATCGTTGTCAGAAGTAAG
TTGGCCGCAGTGTTATCACTCATGGTTATGGCAGCACTGCATAATTCTCTTACTGTCATGCCATCCGTAA
GATGCTTTTCTGTGACTGGTGAGTACTCAACCAAGTCATTCTGAGAATAGTGTATGCGGCGACCGAGTTG
CTCTTGCCCGGCGTCAATACGGGATAATACCGCGCCACATAGCAGAACTTTAAAAGTGCTCATCATTGGA
AAACGTTCTTCGGGGCGAAAACTCTCAAGGATCTTACCGCTGTTGAGATCCAGTTCGATGTAACCCACTC
GTGCACCCAACTGATCTTCAGCATCTTTTACTTTCACCAGCGTTTCTGGGTGAGCAAAAACAGGAAGGCA
AAATGCCGCAAAAAAGGGAATAAGGGCGACACGGAAATGTTGAATACTCATACTCTTCCTTTTTCAATAT
TATTGAAGCATTTATCAGGGTTATTGTCTCATGAGCGGATACATATTTGAATGTATTTAGAAAAATAAAC
AAATAGGGGTTCCGCGCACATTTCCCCGAAAAGTGCCACCTGACGTCTAAGAAACCATTATTATCATGAC
ATTAACCTATAAAAATAGGCGTATCACGAGGCCCTTTCGTCTCGCGCGTTTCGGTGATGACGGTGAAAAC
CTCTGACACATGCAGCTCCCGGAGACGGTCACAGCTTGTCTGTAAGCGGATGCCGGGAGCAGACAAGCCC
GTCAGGGCGCGTCAGCGGGTGTTGGCGGGTGTCGGGGCTGGCTTAACTATGCGGCATCAGAGCAGATTGT
ACTGAGAGTGCACCATATGGACATATTGTCGTTAGAACGCGGCTACAATTAATACATAACCTTATGTATC
ATACACATACGATTTAGGTGACACTATAGAACGCGGCCGCCAGCTGAAGCTTCGTACGCTGCAGGTCGAC
GGATCGGTGACGGTGCTGGTTTAATTAACATGTCTAAAGGTGAAGAATTATTCACTGGTGTTGTCCCAAT
TTTGGTTGAATTAGATGGTGATGTTAATGGTCACAAATTTTCTGTCTCCGGTGAAGGTGAAGGTGATGCT
ACTTACGGTAAATTGACCTTAAAATTTATTTGTACTACTGGTAAATTGCCAGTTCCATGGCCAACCTTAG
TCACTACTTTAACTTGGGGTGTTCAATGTTTTTCTAGATACCCAGATCATATGAAACAACATGACTTTTT
CAAGTCTGCCATGCCAGAAGGTTATGTTCAAGAAAGAACTATTTTTTTCAAAGATGACGGTAACTACAAG
ACCAGAGCTGAAGTCAAGTTTGAAGGTGATACCTTAGTTAATAGAATCGAATTAAAAGGTATTGATTTTA
AAGAAGATGGTAACATTTTAGGTCACAAATTGGAATACATTTATAACTCTCACAATGTTTACATCACTGC
TGACAAACAAAAGAATGGTATCAAAGCTAACTTCAAAATTAGACACAACATTGAAGATGGTTCTGTTCAA
TTAGCTGACCATTATCAACAAAATACTCCAATTGGTGATGGTCCAGTCTTGTTACCAGACAACCATTACT
TATCCACTCAATCTGCCTTATCCAAAGATCCAAACGAAAAGAGAGACCACATGGTCTTGTTAGAATTTGT
TACTGCTGCTGGTATTACCCATGGTATGGATGAATTGTACAAATAAGG
Features (pLannotate 1.2.2; 13 found; start..end, strand, type, name):
     19..206     +  terminator     ADH1 terminator: S. cerevisiae ADH1; transcription terminator for the S. cerevisiae alcohol dehydrogenase 1 (ADH1) gene
    281..624     +  promoter       TEF promoter: Ashbya gossypii TEF promoter
    625..1278    +  CDS            S. pombe his5: imidazoleglycerol-phosphate dehydratase, required for histidine biosynthesis; Schizosaccharomyces pombe his5; yeast auxotrophic marker; corresponds to S. cerevisiae HIS3
   1284..1481    +  terminator     TEF terminator: Ashbya gossypii TEF terminator
   1586..1604    -  promoter       T7 promoter: promoter for bacteriophage T7 RNA polymerase
   1626..1679    -  CDS            lacI (fragment): lac repressor; lacI; The lac repressor binds to the lac operator to inhibit transcription in E. coli. This inhibition can be relieved by adding lactose or isopropyl-β-D-thiogalactopyranoside (IPTG).
   1862..2450    -  rep_origin     ori: high-copy-number ColE1/pMB1/pBR322/pUC origin of replication
   2621..3481    -  CDS            AmpR: β-lactamase; bla; confers resistance to ampicillin, carbenicillin, and related antibiotics
   3482..3586    -  promoter       AmpR promoter: bla
   3681..3716    +  CDS            rop (fragment): Rop protein, which maintains plasmids at low copy number; rop
   3818..3869    +  misc_feature   bom (fragment): basis of mobility region from pBR322
   3932..3950    +  promoter       SP6 promoter: promoter for bacteriophage SP6 RNA polymerase
   4020..4736    +  CDS            yeGFP: yeast-enhanced green fluorescent protein codons optimized for translation in S. cerevisiae and C. albicans
