[The description below was written by a language model from this plasmid's Addgene catalogue record and pLannotate feature annotations shown in this document.]
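Description:
pKT0101, whose full name is pFA6a-link-yECFP-SpHIS5, is a yeast fluorescent-protein tagging plasmid built on the pFA6a-link backbone. Although catalogued as a yeast expression vector, the feature table shows no yeast origin of replication or centromere and no yeast promoter upstream of the fluorescent protein. This fits its role as a cassette template for tagging genes in Saccharomyces cerevisiae rather than as an episomal expression plasmid. In E. coli it replicates from a ColE1/pUC-type origin and is selected with ampicillin through the bla gene. Short rop, bom and lacI fragments are backbone remnants, and SP6 and T7 promoters flank the cassette region.

The payload is yECFP, a cyan variant made by mutagenesis of the yeast codon-optimized yEGFP1, carrying F64L, S65T, Y66W, N146I, M153T and V163A. The annotation software labels this reading frame as yeGFP because of its close similarity to the parent. It lies between retained PacI and AscI sites and is preceded by a codon-optimized linker, added to improve expression, that would join it to the tagged protein. The depositor notes that an M233I change inherited from the original yEGFP is present and has no effect on fluorescence.

Because the map is circular, the coding sequence runs directly into the S. cerevisiae ADH1 terminator at the start of the numbering. The selectable marker follows: Schizosaccharomyces pombe his5 under the Ashbya gossypii TEF promoter and terminator. It complements S. cerevisiae HIS3, allowing histidine prototrophy selection in his3 strains. Together, the linker, fluorescent protein, terminator and marker form a single module for making cyan fluorescent fusions of yeast proteins.
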