Addgene plasmid #8721: pKT0101
Depositing lab: Kurt Thorn. Depositing organization: Harvard University. Publication: Optimized cassettes for fluorescent protein tagging in Saccharomyces cerevisiae. Sheff MA, Thorn KS. Yeast 2004 Jun;21(8):661-70. 10.1002/yea.1130 PubMed 15197731.
Backbone
  Vector backbone: pFA6a-link
  Backbone size w/o insert (bp): 4738
  Vector type: Yeast Expression
  Selectable markers: S. pombe HIS5
Growth in bacteria
  Bacterial resistance: Ampicillin, 100 μg/mL
  Growth temperature: 37°C
  Growth strain: DH5alpha
  Copy number: Unknown
Gene/Insert
  Gene/Insert name: yECFP (alt names: Codon-optimized GFP variant; pKT101 (pFA6a–link–yECFP–SpHIS5))
  Mutation: yEGFP with F64L, S65T, Y66W, N146I, M153T, V163A
  Tag / fusion protein: Codon optimized linker (N terminal on backbone)
  Cloning method: Restriction Enzyme; 5′ cloning site PacI (not destroyed); 3′ cloning site AscI (not destroyed)
  Sequencing primers: 5′ SP6
Terms and licenses: Academic/Nonprofit Terms; Industry Terms: Not Available to Industry
Depositor comments: Full name of this plasmid is pFA6a-link-yECFP-SpHIS5. yECFP is created by mutagenesis from a codon-optimized green fluorescent protein - yEGFP1 (Cormack et al. 1997). This yEGFP variant is cloned into pDH5, replacing YFP. An codon-optimized linker was added into the yEGFP variant to improve expression level. The selectable marker, Sz. pombe HIS5 (SpHIS5), complements S. cerevisiae HIS3. The yeast GFP used to create this plasmid contained a point mutation M233I that is present in all GFP variants derived from this original yEGFP. The mutation had no effect on fluorescence (see associated publication for more details).
How to cite: pKT0101 was a gift from Kurt Thorn (Addgene plasmid # 8721 ; http://n2t.net/addgene:8721 ; RRID:Addgene_8721)
