>Addgene plasmid #8721 | pKT0101 | addgene partial sequence | sequence record 17181 | 8721 with SP6
CGACTCGTCGCTGCGGTCGACGGATCGGTGACGGTGCTGGTTTAATTAACATGTCTAAAGGTGAAGAATT
ATTCACTGGTGTTGTCCCAATTTTGGTTGAATTAGATGGTGATGTTAATGGTCACAAATTTTCTGTCTCC
GGTGAAGGTGAAGGTGATGCTACTTACGGTAAATTGACCTTAAAATTTATTTGTACTACTGGTAAATTGC
CAGTTCCATGGCCAACCTTAGTCACTACTTTAACTTGGGGTGTTCAATGTTTTTCTAGATACCCAGATCA
TATGAAACAACATGACTTTTTCAAGTCTGCCATGCCAGAAGGTTATGTTCAAGAAAGAACTATTTTTTTC
AAAGATGACGGTAACTACAAGACCAGAGCTGAAGTCAAGTTTGAAGGTGATACCTTAGTTAATAGAATCG
AATTAAAAGGTATTGATTTTAAAGAAGATGGTAACATTTTAGGTCACAAATTGGAATACATTTATAACTC
TCACAATGTTTACATCACTGCTGACAAACAAAAGAATGGTATCAAAGCTAACTTCAAAATTAGACACAAC
ATTGAAGATGGTTCTGTTCAATTAGCTGACCATTATCAACAAAA
